>Addgene plasmid #40025 | pRosa26-GT | addgene full sequence | sequence record 210933 | Addgene NGS Result
CCGCGGCAGGCCCTCCGAGCGTGGTGGAGCCGTTCTGTGAGACAGCCGGGTACGAGTCGTGACGCTGGAA
GGGGCAAGCGGGTGGTGGGCAGGAATGCGGTCCGCCCTGCAGCAACCGGAGGGGGAGGGAGAAGGGAGCG
GAAAAGTCTCCACCGGACGCGGCCATGGCTCGGGGGGGGGGGGGCAGCGGAGGAGCGCTTCCGGCCGACG
TCTCGTCGCTGATTGGCTTCTTTTCCTCCCGCCGTGTGTGAAAACACAAATGGCGTGTTTTGGTTGGCGT
AAGGCGCCTGTCAGTTAACGGCAGCCGGAGTGCGCAGCCGCCGGCAGCCTCGCTCTGCCCACTGGGTGGG
GCGGGAGGTAGGTGGGGTGAGGCGAGCTGGACGTGCGGGCGCGGTCGGCCTCTGGCGGGGCGGGGGGGGG
GAGGGAGGGTCAGCGAAAGTAGCTCGCGCGCGAGCGGCCGCCCACCCTCCCCTTCCTCTGGGGGAGTCGT
TTTACCCGCCGCCGGCCGGGCCTCGTCGTCTGATTGGCTCTCGGGGCCCAGAAAACTGGCCCTTGCCATT
GGCTCGTGTTCGTGCAAGTTGAGTCCATCCGCCGGCCAGCGGGGGCGGCGAGGAGGCGCTCCCAGGTTCC
GGCCCTCCCCTCGGCCCCGCGCCGCAGAGTCTGGCCGCGCGCCCCTGCGCAACGTGGCAGGAAGCGCGCG
CTGGGGGCGGGGACGGGCAGTAGGGCTGAGCGGCTGCGGGGCGGGTGCAAGCACGTTTCCGACTTGAGTT
GCCTCAAGAGGGGCGTGCTGAGCCAGACCTCCATCGCGCACTCCGGGGAGTGGAGGGAAGGAGCGAGGGC
TCAGTTGGGCTGTTTTGGAGGCAGGAAGCACTTGCTCTCCCAAAGTCGCTCTGAGTTGTTATCAGTAAGG
GAGCTGCAGTGGAGTAGGCGGGGAGAAGGCCGCACCCTTCTCCGGAGGGGGGAGGGGAGTGTTGCAATAC
CTTTCTGGGAGTTCTCTGCTGCCTCCTGGCTTCTGAGGACCGCCCTGGGCCTGGGAGAATCCCTTCCCCC
TCTTCCCTCGTGATCTGCAACTCCAGTCTTTCTAGCCTTAATTAACCGTTTAAACAATTCTGCAGGAATC
TAGTTATTAATAGTAATCAATTACGGGGTCATTAGTTCATAGCCCATATATGGAGTTCCGCGTTACATAA
CTTACGGTAAATGGCCCGCCTGGCTGACCGCCCAACGACCCCCGCCCATTGACGTCAATAATGACGTATG
TTCCCATAGTAACGCCAATAGGGACTTTCCATTGACGTCAATGGGTGGAGTATTTACGGTAAACTGCCCA
CTTGGCAGTACATCAAGTGTATCATATGCCAAGTACGCCCCCTATTGACGTCAATGACGGTAAATGGCCC
GCCTGGCATTATGCCCAGTACATGACCTTATGGGACTTTCCTACTTGGCAGTACATCTACGTATTAGTCA
TCGCTATTACCATGGTCGAGGTGAGCCCCACGTTCTGCTTCACTCTCCCCATCTCCCCCCCCTCCCCACC
CCCAATTTTGTATTTATTTATTTTTTAATTATTTTGTGCAGCGATGGGGGCGGGGGGGGGGGGGGGGCGC
GCGCCAGGCGGGGGGGGGGGGGGGGGGGGGGGGGGGGGGGCGGGGGGGAGAGGTGCGGCGGCAGCCAATC
AGAGCGGCGCGCTCCGAAAGTTTCCTTTTATGGCGAGGCGGCGGCGGCGGCGGCCCTATAAAAAGCGAAG
CGCGCGGCGGGCGGGAGTCGCTGCGCGCTGCCTTCGCCCCGTGCCCCGCTCCGCCGCCGCCTCGCGCCGC
CCGCCCCGGCTCTGACTGACCGCGTTACTCCCACAGGTGAGCGGGCGGGACGGCCCTTCTCCTCCGGGCT
GTAATTAGCGCTTGGTTTAATGACGGCTTGTTTCTTTTCTGTGGCTGCGTGAAAGCCTTGAGGGGCTCCG
GGAGGGCCCTTTGTGCGGGGGGAGCGGCTCGGGGGGTGCGTGCGTGTGTGTGTGCGTGGGGAGCGCCGCG
TGCGGCTCCGCGCTGCCCGGCGGCTGTGAGCGCTGCGGGCGCGGCGCGGGGCTTTGTGCGCTCCGCAGTG
TGCGCGAGGGGAGCGCGGCCGGGGGCGGTGCCCCGCGGTGCGGGGGGGGCTGCGAGGGGAACAAAGGCTG
CGTGCGGGGTGTGTGCGTGGGGGGGTGAGCAGGGGGTGTGGGCGCGTCGGTCGGGCTGCAACCCCCCCTG
CACCCCCCTCCCCGAGTTGCTGAGCACGGCCCGGCTTCGGGTGCGGGGCTCCGTACGGGGCGTGGCGCGG
GGCTCGCCGTGCCGGGCGGGGGGTGGCGGCAGGTGGGGGTGCCGGGCGGGGCGGGGCCGCCTCGGGCCGG
GGAGGGCTCGGGGGAGGGGCGCGGCGGCCCCCGGAGCGCCGGCGGCTGTCGAGGCGCGGCGAGCCGCAGC
CATTGCCTTTTATGGTAATCGTGCGAGAGGGCGCAGGGACTTCCTTTGTCCCAAATCTGTGCGGAGCCGA
AATCTGGGAGGCGCCGCCGCACCCCCTCTAGCGGGCGCGGGGCGAAGCGGTGCGGCGCCGGCAGGAAGGA
AATGGGCGGGGAGGGCCTTCGTGCGTCGCCGCGCCGCCGTCCCCTTCTCCCTCTCCAGCCTCGGGGCTGT
CCGCGGGGGGACGGCTGCCTTCGGGGGGGACGGGGCAGGGCGGGGTTCGGCTTCTGGCGTGTGACCGGCG
GCTCTAGAGCCTCTGCTAACCATGTTCATGCCTTCTTCTTTTTCCTACAGCTCCTGGGCAACGTGCTGGT
TATTGTGCTGTCTCATCATTTTGGCAAAGAATTGATTTGATACCGCGGGCCCGGGATCCGATATCCGCCA
CCATGGTGAGCAAGGGCGAGGAGCTGTTCACCGGGGTGGTGCCCATCCTGGTCGAGCTGGACGGCGACGT
AAACGGCCACAAGTTCAGCGTGTCCGGCGAGGGCGAGGGCGATGCCACCTACGGCAAGCTGACCCTGAAG
TTCATCTGCACCACCGGCAAGCTGCCCGTGCCCTGGCCCACCCTCGTGACCACCCTGACCTACGGCGTGC
AGTGCTTCAGCCGCTACCCCGACCACATGAAGCAGCACGACTTCTTCAAGTCCGCCATGCCCGAAGGTTG
GTATCAAAGATCTCCGAAGTTCCTATTCTCTAGAAAGTATAGGAACTTCATAACTTCGTATAGTACACAT
TATACGAAGTTATATAACTTCGTATAGGATACTTTATACGAAGTTATGGATCTCCGAAGTTCCTATTCTC
TAGAAAGTATAGGAACTTCGGATCTATAACTTCGTATAGCATACATTATACGAAGTTATTCAGGTGGCAC
TTTTCGGGGAAATGTGCGCGGAACCCCTATTTGTTTATTTTTCTAAATACATTCAAATATGTATCCGCTC
ATGAGACAATAACCCTGATAAATGCTTCAATAATATTGAAAAAGGAAGAGTCCTGAGGCGGAAAGAACCA
GCTGTGGAATGTGTGTCAGTTAGGGTGTGGAAAGTCCCCAGGCTCCCCAGCAGGCAGAAGTATGCAAAGC
ATGCATCTCAATTAGTCAGCAACCAGGTGTGGAAAGTCCCCAGGCTCCCCAGCAGGCAGAAGTATGCAAA
GCATGCATCTCAATTAGTCAGCAACCATAGTCCCGCCCCTAACTCCGCCCATCCCGCCCCTAACTCCGCC
CAGTTCCGCCCATTCTCCGCCCCATGGCTGACTAATTTTTTTTATTTATGCAGAGGCCGAGGCCGCCTCG
GCCTCTGAGCTATTCCAGAAGTAGTGAGGAGGCTTTTTTGGAGGCCTAGGCTTTTGCAAAGATCGATCAA
GAGACAGGATGAGGATCGTTTCGCATGATTGAACAAGATGGATTGCACGCAGGTTCTCCGGCCGCTTGGG
TGGAGAGGCTATTCGGCTATGACTGGGCACAACAGACAATCGGCTGCTCTGATGCCGCCGTGTTCCGGCT
GTCAGCGCAGGGGCGCCCGGTTCTTTTTGTCAAGACCGACCTGTCCGGTGCCCTGAATGAACTGCAAGAC
GAGGCAGCGCGGCTATCGTGGCTGGCCACGACGGGCGTTCCTTGCGCAGCTGTGCTCGACGTTGTCACTG
AAGCGGGAAGGGACTGGCTGCTATTGGGCGAAGTGCCGGGGCAGGATCTCCTGTCATCTCACCTTGCTCC
TGCCGAGAAAGTATCCATCATGGCTGATGCAATGCGGCGGCTGCATACGCTTGATCCGGCTACCTGCCCA
TTCGACCACCAAGCGAAACATCGCATCGAGCGAGCACGTACTCGGATGGAAGCCGGTCTTGTCGATCAGG
ATGATCTGGACGAAGAGCATCAGGGGCTCGCGCCAGCCGAACTGTTCGCCAGGCTCAAGGCGAGCATGCC
CGACGGCGAGGATCTCGTCGTGACCCATGGCGATGCCTGCTTGCCGAATATCATGGTGGAAAATGGCCGC
TTTTCTGGATTCATCGACTGTGGCCGGCTGGGTGTGGCGGACCGCTATCAGGACATAGCGTTGGCTACCC
GTGATATTGCTGAAGAGCTTGGCGGCGAATGGGCTGACCGCTTCCTCGTGCTTTACGGTATCGCCGCTCC
CGATTCGCAGCGCATCGCCTTCTATCGCCTTCTTGACGAGTTCTTCTGAGCGGGACTCTGGGGTTCGAAA
TGACCGACCAAGCGACGCCCAACCTGCCATCACGAGATTTCGATTCCACCGCCGCCTTCTATGAAAGGTT
GGGCTTCGGAATCGTTTTCCGGGACGCCGGCTGGATGATCCTCCAGCGCGGGGATCTCATGCTGGAGTTC
TTCGCCCACCCTAGGGGGAGGCTAACTGAAACACGGAAGGAGACAATACCGGAAGGAACCCGCGCTATGA
CGGCAATAAAAAGACAGAATAAAACGCACGGTGTTGGGTCGTTTGTTCATAAACGCGGGGTTCGGTCCCA
GGGCTGGCACTCTGTCGATACCCCACCGAGACCCCATTGGGGCCAATACGCCCGCGTTTCTTCCTTTTCC
CCACCCCACCCCCCAAGTTCGGGTGAAGGCCCAGGGCTCGCAGCCAACGTCGGGGCGGCAGGCCCTGCCA
TAGCCTCAGGTTACTCAGGATCTGGATCTATAACTTCGTATAGCATACATTATACGAAGTTATGGTTACA
AGACAGGTTTAAGGAGACCAATAGAAACTGGGCATGTGGAGACAGAGAAGACTCTTGGGTTTCTGATAGG
CACTGACTCTCTCTGCCTATTGGTCTATTTTCCCACCCTTAGGTGAGTAAGGGCGAGGAGGTCATCAAAG
AGTTCATGCGCTTCAAGGTGCGCATGGAGGGCTCCATGAACGGCCACGAGTTCGAGATCGAGGGCGAGGG
CGAGGGCCGCCCCTACGAGGGCACCCAGACCGCCAAGCTGAAGGTGACCAAGGGCGGCCCCCTGCCCTTC
GCCTGGGACATCCTGTCCCCCCAGTTCATGTACGGCTCCAAGGCGTACGTGAAGCACCCCGCCGACATCC
CCGATTACAAGAAGCTGTCCTTCCCCGAGGGCTTCAAGTGGGAGCGCGTGATGAACTTCGAGGACGGCGG
TCTGGTGACCGTGACCCAGGACTCCTCCCTGCAGGACGGCACGCTGATCTACAAGGTGAAGATGCGCGGC
ACCAACTTCCCCCCCGACGGCCCCGTAATGCAGAAGAAGACCATGGGCTGGGAGGCCTCCACCGAGCGCC
TGTACCCCCGCGACGGCGTGCTGAAGGGCGAGATCCACCAGGCCCTGAAGCTGAAGGACGGCGGCCACTA
CCTGGTGGAGTTCAAGACCATCTACATGGCCAAGAAGCCCGTGCAACTGCCCGGCTACTACTACGTGGAC
ACCAAGCTGGACATCACCTCCCACAACGAGGACTACACCATCGTGGAACAGTACGAGCGCTCCGAGGGCC
GCCACCACCTGTTCCTGGGGCATGGCACCGGCAGCACCGGCAGCGGCAGCTCCGGCACCGCCTCCTCCGA
GGACAACAACATGGCCGTCATCAAAGAGTTCATGCGCTTCAAGGTGCGCATGGAGGGCTCCATGAACGGC
CACGAGTTCGAGATCGAGGGCGAGGGCGAGGGCCGCCCCTACGAGGGCACCCAGACCGCCAAGCTGAAGG
TGACCAAGGGCGGCCCCCTGCCCTTCGCCTGGGACATCCTGTCCCCCCAGTTCATGTACGGCTCCAAGGC
GTACGTGAAGCACCCCGCCGACATCCCCGATTACAAGAAGCTGTCCTTCCCCGAGGGCTTCAAGTGGGAG
CGCGTGATGAACTTCGAGGACGGCGGTCTGGTGACCGTGACCCAGGACTCCTCCCTGCAGGACGGCACGC
TGATCTACAAGGTGAAGATGCGCGGCACCAACTTCCCCCCCGACGGCCCCGTAATGCAGAAGAAGACCAT
GGGCTGGGAGGCCTCCACCGAGCGCCTGTACCCCCGCGACGGCGTGCTGAAGGGCGAGATCCACCAGGCC
CTGAAGCTGAAGGACGGCGGCCGCTACCTGGTGGAGTTCAAGACCATCTACATGGCCAAGAAGCCCGTGC
AACTGCCCGGCTACTACTACGTGGACACCAAGCTGGACATCACCTCCCACAACGAGGACTACACCATCGT
GGAACAGTACGAGCGCTCCGAGGGCCGCCACCACCTGTTCCTGTACGGCATGGACGAGCTGTACAAGAGA
TCCTTAGAGCAGAAACTCATTAGCGAGGAGGACCTGAACAGCGAACAGAAACTCATTTCCGAAGAGGATC
TCAACTCCGAGCAGAAGCTGATCAGCGAGGAGGACCTGAGATCCTGAGAATTCTAGATAACTGATCATAA
TCAGCCATACCACATTTGTAGAGGTTTTACTTGCTTTAAAAAACCTCCCACACCTCCCCCTGAACCTGAA
ACATAAAATGAATGCAATTGTTGTTGTTAACTTGTTTATTGCAGCTTATAATGGTTACAAATAAAGCAAT
AGCATCACAAATTTCACAAATAAAGCATTTTTTTCACTGCATTCTAGTTGTGGTTTGTCCAAACTCATCA
ATGTATCTTATTTAAATTGGGCGCGCCGGCTAGAAGATGGGCGGGAGTCTTCTGGGCAGGCTTAAAGGCT
AACCTGGTGTGTGGGCGTTGTCCTGCAGGGGAATTGAACAGGTGTAAAATTGGAGGGACAAGACTTCCCA
CAGATTTTCGGTTTTGTCGGGAAGTTTTTTAATAGGGGCAAATAAGGAAAATGGGAGGATAGGTAGTCAT
CTGGGGTTTTATGCAGCAAAACTACAGGTTATTATTGCTTGTGATCCGCCTCGGAGTATTTTCCATCGAG
GTAGATTAAAGACATGCTCACCCGAGTTTTATACTCTCCTGCTTGAGATCCTTACTACAGTATGAAATTA
CAGTGTCGCGAGTTAGACTATGTAAGCAGAATTTTAATCATTTTTAAAGAGCCCAGTACTTCATATCCAT
TTCTCCCGCTCCTTCTGCAGCCTTATCAAAAGGTATTTTAGAACACTCATTTTAGCCCCATTTTCATTTA
TTATACTGGCTTATCCAACCCCTAGACAGAGCATTGGCATTTTCCCTTTCCTGATCTTAGAAGTCTGATG
ACTCATGAAACCAGACAGATTAGTTACATACACCACAAATCGAGGCTGTAGCTGGGGCCTCAACACTGCA
GTTCTTTTATAACTCCTTAGTACACTTTTTGTTGATCCTTTGCCTTGATCCTTAATTTTCAGTGTCTATC
ACCTCTCCCGTCAGGTGGTGTTCCACATTTGGGCCTATTCTCAGTCCAGGGAGTTTTACAACAATAGATG
TATTGAGAATCCAACCTAAAGCTTAACTTTCCACTCCCATGAATGCCTCTCTCCTTTTTCTCCATTTATA
AACTGAGCTATTAACCATTAATGGTTTCCAGGTGGATGTCTCCTCCCCCAATATTACCTGATGTATCTTA
CATATTGCCAGGCTGATATTTTAAGACATTAAAAGGTATATTTCATTATTGAGCCACATGGTATTGATTA
CTGCTTACTAAAATTTTGTCATTGTACACATCTGTAAAAGGTGGTTCCTTTTGGAATGCAAAGTTCAGGT
GTTTGTTGTCTTTCCTGACCTAAGGTCTTGTGAGCTTGTATTTTTTCTATTTAAGCAGTGCTTTCTCTTG
GACTGGCTTGACTCATGGCATTCTACACGTTATTGCTGGTCTAAATGTGATTTTGCCAAGCTTCTTCAGG
ACCTATAATTTTGCTTGACTTGTAGCCAAACACAAGTAAAATGATTAAGCAACAAATGTATTTGTGAAGC
TTGGTTTTTAGGTTGTTGTGTTGTGTGTGCTTGTGCTCTATAATAATACTATCCAGGGGCTGGAGAGGTG
GCTCGGAGTTCAAGAGCACAGACTGCTCTTCCAGAAGTCCTGAGTTCAATTCCCAGCAACCACATGGTGG
CTCACAACCATCTGTAATGGGATCTGATGCCCTCTTCTGGTGTGTCTGAAGACCACAAGTGTATTCACAT
TAAATAAATAAATCCTCCTTCTTCTTCTTTTTTTTTTTTTTAAAGAGAATACTGTCTCCAGTAGAATTTA
CTGAAGTAATGAAATACTTTGTGTTTGTTCCAATATGGTAGCCAATAATCAAATTACTCTTTAAGCACTG
GAAATGTTACCAAGGAACTAATTTTTATTTGAAGTGTAACTGTGGACAGAGGAGCCATAACTGCAGACTT
GTGGGATACAGAAGACCAATGCAGACTTTAATGTCTTTTCTCTTACACTAAGCAATAAAGAAATAAAAAT
TGAACTTCTAGTATCCTATTTGTTTAAACTGCTAGCTTTACTTAACTTTTGTGCTTCATCTATACAAAGC
TGAAAGCTAAGTCTGCAGCCATTACTAAACATGAAAGCAAGTAATGATAATTTTGGATTTCAAAAATGTA
GGGCCAGAGTTTAGCCAGCCAGTGGTGGTGCTTGCCTTTATGCCTTTAATCCCAGCACTCTGGAGGCAGA
GACAGGCAGATCTCTGAGTTTGAGCCCAGCCTGGTCTACACATCAAGTTCTATCTAGGATAGCCAGGAAT
ACACACAGAAACCCTGTTGGGGAGGGGGGCTCTGAGATTTCATAAAATTATAATTGAAGCATTCCCTAAT
GAGCCACTATGGATGTGGCTAAATCCGTCTACCTTTCTGATGAGATTTGGGTATTATTTTTTCTGTCTCT
GCTGTTGGTTGGGTCTTTTGACACTGTGGGCTTTCTTTAAAGCCTCCTTCCTGCCATGTGGTCTCTTGTT
TGCTACTAACTTCCCATGGCTTAAATGGCATGGCTTTTTGCCTTCTAAGGGCAGCTGCTGAGATTTGCAG
CCTGATTTCCAGGGTGGGGTTGGGAAATCTTTCAAACACTAAAATTGTCCTTTAATTTTTTTTTTAAAAA
ATGGGTTATATAATAAACCTCATAAAATAGTTATGAGGAGTGAGGTGGACTAATATTAAATGAGTCCCTC
CCCTATAAAAGAGCTATTAAGGCTTTTTGTCTTATACTTAACTTTTTTTTTAAATGTGGTATCTTTAGAA
CCAAGGGTCTTAGAGTTTTAGTATACAGAAACTGTTGCATCGCTTAATCAGATTTTCTAGTTTCAAATCC
AGAGAATCCAAATTCTTCACAGCCAAAGTCAAATTAAGAATTTCTGACTTTTAATGTTAATTTGCTTACT
GTGAATATAAAAATGATAGCTTTTCCTGAGGCAGGGTCTCACTATGTATCTCTGCCTGATCTGCAACAAG
ATATGTAGACTAAAGTTCTGCCTGCTTTTGTCTCCTGAATACTAAGGTTAAAATGTAGTAATACTTTTGG
AACTTGCAGGTCAGATTCTTTTATAGGGGACACACTAAGGGAGCTTGGGTGATAGTTGGTAAAATGTGTT
TCAAGTGATGAAAACTTGAATTATTATCACCGCAACCTACTTTTTAAAAAAAAAAGCCAGGCCTGTTAGA
GCATGCTTAAGGGATCCCTAGGACTTGCTGAGCACACAAGAGTAGTTACTTGGCAGGCTCCTGGTGAGAG
CATATTTCAAAAAACAAGGCAGACAACCAAGAAACTACAGTTAAGGTTACCTGTCTTTAAACCATCTGCA
TATACACAGGGATATTAAAATATTCCAAATAATATTTCATTCAAGTTTTCCCCCATCAAATTGGGACATG
GATTTCTCCGGTGAATAGGCAGAGTTGGAAACTAAACAAATGTTGGTTTTGTGATTTGTGAAATTGTTTT
CAAGTGATAGTTAAAGCCCATGAGATACAGAACAAAGCTGCTATTTCGAGGTCTCTTGGTTTATACTCAG
AAGCACTTCTTTGGGTTTCCCTGCACTATCCTGATCATGTGCTAGGCCTACCTTAGGCTGATTGTTGTTC
AAATAAACTTAAGTTTCCTGTCAGGTGATGTCATATGATTTCATATATCAAGGCAAAACATGTTATATAT
GTTAAACATTTGTACTTAATGTGAAAGTTAGGTCTTTGTGGGTTTGATTTTTAATTTTCAAAACCTGAGC
TAAATAAGTCATTTTTACATGTCTTACATTTGGTGGAATTGTATAATTGTGGTTTGCAGGCAAGACTCTC
TGACCTAGTAACCCTACCTATAGAGCACTTTGCTGGGTCACAAGTCTAGGAGTCAAGCATTTCACCTTGA
AGTTGAGACGTTTTGTTAGTGTATACTAGTTTATATGTTGGAGGACATGTTTATCCAGAAGATATTCAGG
ACTATTTTTGACTGGGCTAAGGAATTGATTCTGATTAGCACTGTTAGTGAGCATTGAGTGGCCTTTAGGC
TTGAATTGGAGTCACTTGTATATCTCAAATAATGCTGGCCTTTTTTAAAAAGCCCTTGTTCTTTATCACC
CTGTTTTCTACATAATTTTTGTTCAAAGAAATACTTGTTTGGATCTCCTTTTGACAACAATAGCATGTTT
TCAAGCCATATTTTTTTTCCTTTTTTTTTTTTTTTTTGGTTTTTCGAGACAGGGTTTCTCTGTATAGCCC
TGGCTGTCCTGGAACTCACTTTGTAGACCAGGCTGGCCTCGAACTCAGAAATCCGCCTGCCTCTGCCTCC
TGAGTGCCGGGATTAAAGGCGTGCACCACCACGCCTGGCTAAGTTGGATATTTTGTTATATAACTATAAC
CAATACTAACTCCACTGGGTGGATTTTTAATTCAGTCAGTAGTCTTAAGTGGTCTTTATTGGCCCTTCAT
TAAAATCTACTGTTCACTCTAACAGAGGCTGTTGGTACTAGTGGCACTTAAGCAACTTCCTACGGATATA
CTAGCAGATTAAGGGTCAGGGATAGAAACTAGTCTAGCGTTTTGTATACCTACCAGCTTTATACTACCTT
GTTCTGATAGAAATATTTCAGGACATCTAGCTTATCGATACCGTCGACGGTATCGATAAGCTTGATATCG
AATTCTACCGGGTAGGGGAGGCGCTTTTCCCAAGGCAGTCTGGAGCATGCGCTTTAGCAGCCCCGCTGGG
CACTTGGCGCTACACAAGTGGCCTCTGGCCTCGCACACATTCCACATCCACCGGTAGGCGCCAACCGGCT
CCGTTCTTTGGTGGCCCCTTCGCGCCACCTTCTACTCCTCCCCTAGTCAGGAAGTTCCCCCCCGCCCCGC
AGCTCGCGTCGTGCAGGACGTGACAAATGGAAGTAGCACGTCTCACTAGTCTCGTGCAGATGGACAGCAC
CGCTGAGCAATGGAAGCGGGTAGGCCTTTGGGGCAGCGGCCAATAGCAGCTTTGCTCCTTCGCTTTCTGG
GCTCAGAGGCTGGGAAGGGGTGGGTCCGGGGGCGGGCTCAGGGGCGGGCTCAGGGGCGGGGCGGGCGCCC
GAAGGTCCTCCGGAGGCCCGGCATTCTGCACGCTTCAAAAGCGCACGTCTGCCGCGCTGTTCTCCTCTTC
CTCATCTCCGGGCCTTTCGACCTGCAGGTCCTCGCCATGGATCCTGATGATGTTGTTGATTCTTCTAAAT
CTTTTGTGATGGAAAACTTTTCTTCGTACCACGGGACTAAACCTGGTTATGTAGATTCCATTCAAAAAGG
TATACAAAAGCCAAAATCTGGTACACAAGGAAATTATGACGATGATTGGAAAGGGTTTTATAGTACCGAC
AATAAATACGACGCTGCGGGATACTCTGTAGATAATGAAAACCCGCTCTCTGGAAAAGCTGGAGGCGTGG
TCAAAGTGACGTATCCAGGACTGACGAAGGTTCTCGCACTAAAAGTGGATAATGCCGAAACTATTAAGAA
AGAGTTAGGTTTAAGTCTCACTGAACCGTTGATGGAGCAAGTCGGAACGGAAGAGTTTATCAAAAGGTTC
GGTGATGGTGCTTCGCGTGTAGTGCTCAGCCTTCCCTTCGCTGAGGGGAGTTCTAGCGTTGAATATATTA
ATAACTGGGAACAGGCGAAAGCGTTAAGCGTAGAACTTGAGATTAATTTTGAAACCCGTGGAAAACGTGG
CCAAGATGCGATGTATGAGTATATGGCTCAAGCCTGTGCAGGAAATCGTGTCAGGCGATCTCTTTGTGAA
GGAACCTTACTTCTGTGGTGTGACATAATTGGACAAACTACCTACAGAGATTTAAAGCTCTAAGGTAAAT
ATAAAATTTTTAAGTGTATAATGTGTTAAACTACTGATTCTAATTGTTTGTGTATTTTAGATTCCAACCT
ATGGAACTGATGAATGGGAGCAGTGGTGGAATGCAGATCCTAGAGCTCGCTGATCAGCCTCGACTGTGCC
TTCTAGTTGCCAGCCATCTGTTGTTTGCCCCTCCCCCGTGCCTTCCTTGACCCTGGAAGGTGCCACTCCC
ACTGTCCTTTCCTAATAAAATGAGGAAATTGCATCGCATTGTCTGAGTAGGTGTCATTCTATTCTGGGGG
GTGGGGTGGGGCAGGACAGCAAGGGGGAGGATTGGGAAGACAATAGCAGGCATGCTGGGGATGCGGTGGG
CTCTATGGCTTCTGAGGCGGAAAGAACCAGCTGGGGCTCGAGGGGGGGCCCGGTACCCAGCTTTTGTTCC
CTTTAGTGAGGGTTAATTGCGCGCTTGGCGTAATCATGGTCATAGCTGTTTCCTGTGTGAAATTGTTATC
CGCTCACAATTCCACACAACATACGAGCCGGAAGCATAAAGTGTAAAGCCTGGGGTGCCTAATGAGTGAG
CTAACTCACATTAATTGCGTTGCGCTCACTGCCCGCTTTCCAGTCGGGAAACCTGTCGTGCCAGCTGCAT
TAATGAATCGGCCAACGCGCGGGGAGAGGCGGTTTGCGTATTGGGCGCTCTTCCGCTTCCTCGCTCACTG
ACTCGCTGCGCTCGGTCGTTCGGCTGCGGCGAGCGGTATCAGCTCACTCAAAGGCGGTAATACGGTTATC
CACAGAATCAGGGGATAACGCAGGAAAGAACATGTGAGCAAAAGGCCAGCAAAAGGCCAGGAACCGTAAA
AAGGCCGCGTTGCTGGCGTTTTTCCATAGGCTCCGCCCCCCTGACGAGCATCACAAAAATCGACGCTCAA
GTCAGAGGTGGCGAAACCCGACAGGACTATAAAGATACCAGGCGTTTCCCCCTGGAAGCTCCCTCGTGCG
CTCTCCTGTTCCGACCCTGCCGCTTACCGGATACCTGTCCGCCTTTCTCCCTTCGGGAAGCGTGGCGCTT
TCTCATAGCTCACGCTGTAGGTATCTCAGTTCGGTGTAGGTCGTTCGCTCCAAGCTGGGCTGTGTGCACG
AACCCCCCGTTCAGCCCGACCGCTGCGCCTTATCCGGTAACTATCGTCTTGAGTCCAACCCGGTAAGACA
CGACTTATCGCCACTGGCAGCAGCCACTGGTAACAGGATTAGCAGAGCGAGGTATGTAGGCGGTGCTACA
GAGTTCTTGAAGTGGTGGCCTAACTACGGCTACACTAGAAGAACAGTATTTGGTATCTGCGCTCTGCTGA
AGCCAGTTACCTTCGGAAAAAGAGTTGGTAGCTCTTGATCCGGCAAACAAACCACCGCTGGTAGCGGTGG
TTTTTTTGTTTGCAAGCAGCAGATTACGCGCAGAAAAAAAGGATCTCAAGAAGATCCTTTGATCTTTTCT
ACGGGGTCTGACGCTCAGTGGAACGAAAACTCACGTTAAGGGATTTTGGTCATGAGATTATCAAAAAGGA
TCTTCACCTAGATCCTTTTAAATTAAAAATGAAGTTTTAAATCAATCTAAAGTATATATGAGTAAACTTG
GTCTGACAGTTACCAATGCTTAATCAGTGAGGCACCTATCTCAGCGATCTGTCTATTTCGTTCATCCATA
GTTGCCTGACTCCCCGTCGTGTAGATAACTACGATACGGGAGGGCTTACCATCTGGCCCCAGTGCTGCAA
TGATACCGCGAGACCCACGCTCACCGGCTCCAGATTTATCAGCAATAAACCAGCCAGCCGGAAGGGCCGA
GCGCAGAAGTGGTCCTGCAACTTTATCCGCCTCCATCCAGTCTATTAATTGTTGCCGGGAAGCTAGAGTA
AGTAGTTCGCCAGTTAATAGTTTGCGCAACGTTGTTGCCATTGCTACAGGCATCGTGGTGTCACGCTCGT
CGTTTGGTATGGCTTCATTCAGCTCCGGTTCCCAACGATCAAGGCGAGTTACATGATCCCCCATGTTGTG
CAAAAAAGCGGTTAGCTCCTTCGGTCCTCCGATCGTTGTCAGAAGTAAGTTGGCCGCAGTGTTATCACTC
ATGGTTATGGCAGCACTGCATAATTCTCTTACTGTCATGCCATCCGTAAGATGCTTTTCTGTGACTGGTG
AGTACTCAACCAAGTCATTCTGAGAATAGTGTATGCGGCGACCGAGTTGCTCTTGCCCGGCGTCAATACG
GGATAATACCGCGCCACATAGCAGAACTTTAAAAGTGCTCATCATTGGAAAACGTTCTTCGGGGCGAAAA
CTCTCAAGGATCTTACCGCTGTTGAGATCCAGTTCGATGTAACCCACTCGTGCACCCAACTGATCTTCAG
CATCTTTTACTTTCACCAGCGTTTCTGGGTGAGCAAAAACAGGAAGGCAAAATGCCGCAAAAAAGGGAAT
AAGGGCGACACGGAAATGTTGAATACTCATACTCTTCCTTTTTCAATATTATTGAAGCATTTATCAGGGT
TATTGTCTCATGAGCGGATACATATTTGAATGTATTTAGAAAAATAAACAAATAGGGGTTCCGCGCACAT
TTCCCCGAAAAGTGCCACCTAAATTGTAAGCGTTAATATTTTGTTAAAATTCGCGTTAAATTTTTGTTAA
ATCAGCTCATTTTTTAACCAATAGGCCGAAATCGGCAAAATCCCTTATAAATCAAAAGAATAGACCGAGA
TAGGGT
[37 nt withheld, positions 15407-15443]
AAAGAACGTGGACTCCAACGTCAAAGG
[49 nt withheld, positions 15471-15519]
T
[91 nt withheld, positions 15521-15611]
G
[124 nt withheld, positions 15613-15736]
CAGGTGCGCCATTCAGGCTGCGCAACTGTTGGGAAGGGCGATCGGTGCGGGCCTCTTCGCTATTACGCCA
GCTGGCGAAAGGGGGATGTGCTGCAAGGCGATTAAGTTGGGTAACGCCAGGGTTTTCCCAGTCACGACGT
TGTAAAACGACGGCCAGTGAGCGCGCGTAATACGACTCACTATAGGGCGAATTGGAGCTCCA
Features (pLannotate 1.2.2; 41 found; start..end, strand, type, name):
      3..1085    +  misc_feature   Rosa26 left arm: left homology arm from intron 1 of the mouse Rosa26 gene (Soriano, 1999)
   1181..1484    +  enhancer       CMV enhancer: human cytomegalovirus immediate early enhancer
   1486..1763    +  promoter       chicken β-actin promoter: No description available
   1764..2780    +  intron         chimeric intron: chimera between introns from chicken β-actin and rabbit β-globin
   2841..2859    +  misc_feature   MCS (fragment): multiple cloning site
   2873..3157    +  CDS            EGFP (fragment): EGFP is a basic (constitutively fluorescent) green fluorescent protein published in 1996, derived from Aequorea victoria. It is reported to be a rapidly-maturing weak dimer with moderate acid sensitivity.
   3166..3199    +  protein_bind   FRT (minimal): supports FLP-mediated excision but not integration (Turan and Bode, 2011) FLP recombinase from the Saccharomyces cerevisiae 2μ plasmid
   3200..3233    +  protein_bind   lox5171: Cre-mediated recombination occurs in the 8-bp core sequence (GTACACAT). lox5171 sites are compatible with each other, but incompatible with loxP or loxN sites (Lee and Saito, 1988). Cre recombinase
   3234..3267    +  protein_bind   lox2272: Cre-mediated recombination occurs in the 8-bp core sequence (GGATACTT). lox2272 sites are compatible with each other, but incompatible with loxP or loxN sites (Lee and Saito, 1988). Cre recombinase
   3276..3309    +  protein_bind   FRT (minimal): supports FLP-mediated excision but not integration (Turan and Bode, 2011) FLP recombinase from the Saccharomyces cerevisiae 2μ plasmid
   3316..3349    +  protein_bind   loxP: Cre-mediated recombination occurs in the 8-bp core sequence (GCATACAT). Cre recombinase
   3377..3481    +  promoter       AmpR promoter: bla
   3483..3840    +  promoter       SV40 promoter: SV40 enhancer and early promoter
   3875..4669    +  CDS            NeoR/KanR: aminoglycoside phosphotransferase from Tn5; aph(3')-II (or nptII); confers resistance to neomycin, kanamycin, and G418 (Geneticin®)
   4690..4842    +  CDS            ble (fragment): BLE_KLEPN - Experimental evidence at protein level: Swiss-Prot protein existence level 1. Binding protein with a strong affinity to the bleomycin family of antibiotics. Binds to CL990; an antimitotic-antibiotic compound. From Klebsiella pneumoniae.
   4901..4948    +  polyA_signal   HSV TK poly(A) signal: herpes simplex virus thymidine kinase polyadenylation signal (Cole and Stacy, 1985)
   5140..5173    +  protein_bind   loxP: Cre-mediated recombination occurs in the 8-bp core sequence (GCATACAT). Cre recombinase
   5174..5253    +  intron         chimeric intron (fragment): chimera between introns from human β-globin and immunoglobulin heavy chain genes
   5293..6717    +  CDS            tdTomato: tdTomato is a basic (constitutively fluorescent) orange fluorescent protein published in 2004, derived from Discosoma sp.. It is reported to be a somewhat slowly-maturing tandem dimer with low acid sensitivity.
   6852..6936    +  CDS            large T antigen (fragment): large T antigen from SV40 (simian virus 40)
   6959..7080    +  polyA_signal   SV40 poly(A) signal: SV40 polyadenylation signal
   7100..11440   +  misc_feature   Rosa26 right arm: right homology arm from intron 1 of the mouse Rosa26 gene (Soriano, 1999)
  11453..11485   -  misc_feature   MCS (fragment): pBluescript multiple cloning site
  11490..11989   +  promoter       PGK promoter: mouse phosphoglycerate kinase 1 promoter
  12016..12588   +  CDS            DTA: diphtheria toxin fragment A; Corynebacterium diphtheriae tox
  12591..12663   +  CDS            small t antigen (fragment): SV40 (simian virus 40) small t antigen
  12665..12730   +  intron         small t intron: SV40 (simian virus 40) small t antigen intron
  12804..13028   +  polyA_signal   bGH poly(A) signal: bovine growth hormone polyadenylation signal
  13032..13053   +  promoter       SV40 promoter (fragment): SV40 enhancer and early promoter
  13057..13077   +  misc_feature   MCS (fragment): pBluescript multiple cloning site
  13090..13108   -  promoter       T3 promoter: promoter for bacteriophage T3 RNA polymerase
  13151..13173   -  protein_bind   lac operator (fragment): The lac repressor binds to the lac operator to inhibit transcription in E. coli. This inhibition can be relieved by adding lactose or isopropyl-β-D-thiogalactopyranoside (IPTG). lac repressor encoded by lacI
  13177..13207   -  promoter       lac promoter: promoter for the E. coli lac operon
  13222..13243   -  protein_bind   CAP binding site: CAP binding activates transcription in the presence of cAMP. E. coli catabolite activator protein
  13256..13348   -  CDS            lacI (fragment): lac repressor; lacI; The lac repressor binds to the lac operator to inhibit transcription in E. coli. This inhibition can be relieved by adding lactose or isopropyl-β-D-thiogalactopyranoside (IPTG).
  13531..14119   -  rep_origin     ori: high-copy-number ColE1/pMB1/pBR322/pUC origin of replication
  14290..15150   -  CDS            AmpR: β-lactamase; bla; confers resistance to ampicillin, carbenicillin, and related antibiotics
  15151..15255   -  promoter       AmpR promoter: bla
  15308..15736   -  rep_origin     f1 ori (sequence partly withheld): f1 bacteriophage origin of replication; arrow indicates direction of (+) strand synthesis
  15743..15896   -  CDS            lacZα (fragment): LacZα fragment of β-galactosidase; lacZ fragment
  15904..15922   +  promoter       T7 promoter: promoter for bacteriophage T7 RNA polymerase
