[The description below was written by a language model from this plasmid's Addgene catalogue record and pLannotate feature annotations shown in this document.]
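Description:
pRosa26-GT is a gene-targeting plasmid for knocking a MADM (Mosaic Analysis with Double Markers) "GT" cassette into the mouse Rosa26 locus by homologous recombination. It is built on the pROSA26-PA backbone, a pBluescript-type plasmid with a high-copy ColE1/pUC origin, an f1 origin and ampicillin resistance for propagation in E. coli. The catalogue lists it at about 15.9 kb, close to the length of the sequenced record. Left (~1.1 kb) and right (~4.3 kb) homology arms from Rosa26 intron 1 flank the payload. A PGK-driven diphtheria toxin A cassette sits outside the right arm and provides negative selection against random integrants.

Between the arms, a CAG promoter (annotated as the CMV enhancer, chicken β-actin promoter and chimeric intron) drives a chimeric, split-marker transcription unit. It begins with an N-terminal fragment of EGFP, truncated after nucleotide 274. Next comes a β-globin intron carrying FRT, lox5171, lox2272, a second FRT, and a loxP-flanked neomycin resistance cassette (SV40 promoter, HSV TK polyadenylation signal) for G418 selection of targeted cells. After the intron comes tdTomato lacking its start codon and carrying three C-terminal Myc tags per the catalogue entry, followed by an SV40 poly(A) signal.

In the MADM strategy, such an allele is paired with a reciprocal chimeric cassette on the homologous chromosome. Recombinase-mediated interchromosomal recombination at the intronic sites then reconstitutes functional fluorescent markers in mosaic daughter cells. The presence of both lox variants and FRT sites suggests that either Cre or FLP could drive this event, although the record does not describe the procedure itself.
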