Addgene plasmid #40025: pRosa26-GT
Depositing lab: Liqun Luo. Depositing organization: Stanford University. Publication: Extensions of MADM (Mosaic Analysis with Double Markers) in Mice. Tasic B, Miyamichi K, Hippenmeyer S, Dani VS, Zeng H, Joo W, Zong H, Chen-Tsai Y, Luo L. PLoS One. 2012;7(3):e33332. Epub 2012 Mar 27. 10.1371/journal.pone.0033332 PubMed 22479386.
Backbone
  Vector backbone: pROSA26-PA (Addgene Plasmid 21271)
  Backbone size w/o insert (bp): 8774
  Total vector size (bp): 15858
  Vector type: Mammalian Expression
  Selectable markers: Neomycin (select with G418)
Growth in bacteria
  Bacterial resistance: Ampicillin, 100 μg/mL
  Growth temperature: 37°C
  Growth strain: DH5alpha
  Copy number: High Copy
Gene/Insert 1
  Gene/Insert name: GFP (alt name: mut4EGFP)
  Mutation: deleted nucleotides after nucleotide 274
  Promoter: CAG (chicken beta globin promoter and CMV enhancer)
  Cloning method: Unknown
  Sequencing primers: 5′ see sequence; 3′ see sequence
Gene/Insert 2
  Gene/Insert name: beta-globin intron
  Mutation: insertion of FRT, lox5171, lox2272, FRT, loxP-Neo-loxP
  Promoter: CAG (chicken beta globin promoter and CMV enhancer)
  Cloning method: Unknown
  Sequencing primers: 5′ see sequence; 3′ see sequence
Gene/Insert 3
  Gene/Insert name: Neo (alt names: neomycin phosphotransferase; neomycin resistance gene)
  Promoter: SV40
  Cloning method: Unknown
  Sequencing primers: 5′ see sequence; 3′ see sequence
Gene/Insert 4
  Gene/Insert name: tdT-3Myc (alt name: tdTomato)
  Mutation: removed start codon
  Promoter: CAG (chicken beta globin promoter and CMV enhancer)
  Tag / fusion protein: 3 Myc tags (C terminal on insert)
  Cloning method: Unknown
  Sequencing primers: 5′ see sequence; 3′ see sequence
Gene/Insert 5
  Gene/Insert name: diphteria toxin A (alt name: DTA)
  Promoter: PGK
  Cloning method: Unknown
  Sequencing primers: 5′ see sequence; 3′ see sequence
Resource information
  A portion of this plasmid was derived from a plasmid made by: R. Tsien
Terms and licenses: Academic/Nonprofit Terms; Industry Terms: Not Available to Industry
How to cite: pRosa26-GT was a gift from Liqun Luo (Addgene plasmid # 40025 ; http://n2t.net/addgene:40025 ; RRID:Addgene_40025)
