>Addgene plasmid #40025 | pRosa26-GT | addgene partial sequence | sequence record 54715 | pCAG-F 5'-GCAACGTGCTGGTTATTGTG-3'
GGATCCGATATCCGCCACCATGGTGAGCAAGGGCGAGGAGCTGTTCACCGGGGTGGTGCCCATCCTGGTC
GAGCTGGACGGCGACGTAAACGGCCACAAGTTCAGCGTGTCCGGCGAGGGCGAGGGCGATGCCACCTACG
GCAAGCTGACCCTGAAGTTCATCTGCACCACCGGCAAGCTGCCCGTGCCCTGGCCCACCCTCGTGACCAC
CCTGACCTACGGCGTGCAGTGCTTCAGCCGCTACCCCGACCACATGAAGCAGCACGACTTCTTCAAGTCC
GCCATGCCCGAAGGTTGGTATCAAAGATCTCCGAAGTTCCTATTCTCTAGAAAGTATAGGAACTTCATAA
CTTCGTATAGTACACATTATACGAAGTTATATAACTTCGTATAGGATACTTTATACGAAGTTATGGATCT
CCGAAGTTCCTATTCTCTAGAAAGTATAGGAACTTCGGATCTATAACTTCGTATAGCATACATTATACGA
AGTTATTCAGGTGGCACTTTTCGGGGAAATGTGCGCGGAACCCCTATTTGTTTATTTTTCTAAATACATT
CAAATATGTATCCGCTCATGAGACAATAACCCTGATAAATGCTTCAATAATATTGAAAAAGGAAGAGTCC
TGAGGCGGAAAGAACCAGCTGTGGAATGTGTGTCAGTTAGGGTGTGGAAAGTCCCCAGGCTCCCCAGCAG
GCAGAAGTATGCAAAGCATGCATCTCAATTAGTCAGCAACCAGGTGTGGAAAGTCCCCAGGCTCCCCAGC
AGGCAGAAGTATGCAAAGCATGCATCTCAATTAGTCAGCAACCATAGTCCCGCCCCTAAC
